Addgene plasmid #115524: MSCV-human CSF-1R-Y969F,S301-IRES—GFP
Purpose: Mammalian expression construct
Depositing lab: Martine Roussel. Depositing organization: St. Jude Children's Research Hospital. Publication: Transforming potential of the c-fms proto-oncogene (CSF-1 receptor). Roussel MF, Dull TJ, Rettenmier CW, Ralph P, Ullrich A, Sherr CJ. Nature. 1987 Feb 5-11;325(6104):549-52. 10.1038/325549a0 PubMed 3027579.
Backbone
  Vector backbone: MSCV-IRES-GFP
  Vector type: Retroviral
  Selectable markers: GFP
Growth in bacteria
  Bacterial resistance: Ampicillin, 100 μg/mL
  Growth temperature: 37°C
  Growth strain: NEB Stable
  Copy number: High Copy
Gene/Insert
  Gene/Insert name: human CSF-1 receptor constitutively activated mutant
  Species: H. sapiens (human)
  Insert size (bp): 3000
  Mutation: Y969F,S301
  Entrez Gene: CSF1R (a.k.a. BANDDOS, C-FMS, CD115, CSF-1R, CSFR, FIM2, FMS, GPSC, HDLS, HDLS1, M-CSF-R)
  Cloning method: Restriction Enzyme; 5′ cloning site Unknown (unknown if destroyed); 3′ cloning site Unknown (unknown if destroyed)
Terms and licenses: Academic/Nonprofit Terms; Industry Terms: Not Available to Industry
How to cite: MSCV-human CSF-1R-Y969F,S301-IRES—GFP was a gift from Martine Roussel (Addgene plasmid # 115524 ; http://n2t.net/addgene:115524 ; RRID:Addgene_115524)
