[The description below was written by a language model from this plasmid's Addgene catalogue record and pLannotate feature annotations shown in this document.]
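Description:
MSCV-human CSF-1R-Y969F,S301-IRES—GFP is a gammaretroviral expression plasmid built on the MSCV-IRES-GFP backbone and used to deliver a mutant human CSF-1 receptor (CSF1R, also known as c-FMS or CD115) into mammalian cells. In bacteria it is maintained through a high-copy ColE1/pUC-type origin and selected with ampicillin via the β-lactamase gene. The sequenced plasmid is about 9.7 kb. Outside the proviral region it also carries non-functional remnants of earlier cloning vectors, including fragments of lacI, lacZα, rop, bom, the tetracycline resistance gene and a murine leukemia virus env segment.

The proviral cassette is flanked by the 5′ and 3′ long terminal repeats of murine embryonic stem cell virus. The 5′ LTR acts as the promoter, and it is followed by the Ψ packaging signal and a truncated gag sequence lacking its start codon, which together support efficient encapsidation of the transcript. Because the plasmid encodes no functional viral structural genes, these must be provided in trans by a packaging system to make replication-defective virus. Downstream lies the roughly 3 kb CSF1R coding sequence, then an EMCV IRES and EGFP. Receptor and reporter are therefore translated from a single bicistronic transcript, and GFP fluorescence marks transduced cells and serves as the only mammalian selectable marker.

The insert is catalogued as a constitutively activated mutant carrying Y969F, a tyrosine-to-phenylalanine change near the receptor's C-terminus, together with a change at position 301 recorded only as "S301". The associated work concerns the transforming potential of the c-fms proto-oncogene, which fits use in studies of ligand-independent receptor signalling and transformation. The cloning sites used are not recorded.
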