Features (pLannotate 1.2.2; 20 found; start..end, strand, type, name):
    110..626     +  LTR            5' LTR: 5' long terminal repeat from murine embryonic stem cell virus
    690..1031    +  misc_feature   MESV Ψ: packaging signal of murine embryonic stem cell virus
   1098..1514    +  CDS            gag (truncated): truncated Moloney murine leukemia virus (MMLV) gag gene lacking the start codon
   1549..1571    +  misc_feature   MCS (fragment): pUC18/19 multiple cloning site
   1714..4629    +  CDS            CSF1R: CSF1R_HUMAN - Also known as FMS. Experimental evidence at protein level: Swiss-Prot protein existence level 1. Tyrosine-protein kinase that acts as cell-surface receptor for CSF1 and IL34 and plays an essential role in the regulation of survival, proliferation and differentiation of hematopoietic precursor cells, especially mononuclear phagocytes, such as macrophages and monocytes. Promotes the release of proinflammatory chemokines in response to IL34 and CSF1, and thereby plays an important role in innate immunity and in inflammatory processes. Plays an important role in the regulation of ost
   4921..5383    +  misc_feature   IRES: internal ribosome entry site (IRES) of the encephalomyocarditis virus (EMCV)
   5397..6116    +  CDS            EGFP: the original enhanced GFP (Yang et al., 1996) mammalian codon-optimized
   6195..6709    +  LTR            3' LTR: 3' long terminal repeat from murine embryonic stem cell virus
   6871..6887    -  protein_bind   lac operator: The lac repressor binds to the lac operator to inhibit transcription in E. coli. This inhibition can be relieved by adding lactose or isopropyl-β-D-thiogalactopyranoside (IPTG). lac repressor encoded by lacI
   6895..6925    -  promoter       lac promoter: promoter for the E. coli lac operon
   6940..6961    -  protein_bind   CAP binding site: CAP binding activates transcription in the presence of cAMP. E. coli catabolite activator protein
   6974..7066    -  CDS            lacI (fragment): lac repressor; lacI; The lac repressor binds to the lac operator to inhibit transcription in E. coli. This inhibition can be relieved by adding lactose or isopropyl-β-D-thiogalactopyranoside (IPTG).
   7249..7837    -  rep_origin     ori: high-copy-number ColE1/pMB1/pBR322/pUC origin of replication
   8008..8868    -  CDS            AmpR: β-lactamase; bla; confers resistance to ampicillin, carbenicillin, and related antibiotics
   8869..8973    -  promoter       AmpR promoter: bla
   9068..9103    +  CDS            rop (fragment): Rop protein, which maintains plasmids at low copy number; rop
   9205..9304    +  misc_feature   bom (fragment): basis of mobility region from pBR322
   9310..9459    -  CDS            lacZα (fragment): LacZα fragment of β-galactosidase; lacZ fragment
   9459..9660    -  CDS            TcR (fragment): tetracycline efflux protein; tet; confers resistance to tetracycline
   9661..68      +  CDS            env (fragment) (across the origin): murine leukemia virus gPr80 envelope polyprotein precursor; env; proteolytically cleaved into gp70SU and p15TM subunits
>Addgene plasmid #115524 | MSCV-human CSF-1R-Y969F,S301-IRES—GFP | addgene full sequence | sequence record 223832 | Addgene NGS Result
CAGTGGTCCAGGCTCTAGTTTTGACTCAACAATATCACCAGCTGAAGCCTATAGAGTACGAGCCATAGAT
AAAATAAAAGATTTTATTTAGTCTCCAGAAAAAGGGGGGAATGAAAGACCCCACCTGTAGGTTTGGCAAG
CTAGCTTAAGTAACGCCATTTTGCAAGGCATGGAAAATACATAACTGAGAATAGAGAAGTTCAGATCAAG
GTTAGGAACAGAGAGACAGCAGAATATGGGCCAAACAGGATATCTGTGGTAAGCAGTTCCTGCCCCGGCT
CAGGGCCAAGAACAGATGGTCCCCAGATGCGGTCCCGCCCTCAGCAGTTTCTAGAGAACCATCAGATGTT
TCCAGGGTGCCCCAAGGACCTGAAATGACCCTGTGCCTTATTTGAACTAACCAATCAGTTCGCTTCTCGC
TTCTGTTCGCGCGCTTCTGCTCCCCGAGCTCAATAAAAGAGCCCACAACCCCTCACTCGGCGCGCCAGTC
CTCCGATAGACTGCGTCGCCCGGGTACCCGTATTCCCAATAAAGCCTCTTGCTGTTTGCATCCGAATCGT
GGACTCGCTGATCCTTGGGAGGGTCTCCTCAGATTGATTGACTGCCCACCTCGGGGGTCTTTCATTTGGA
GGTTCCACCGAGATTTGGAGACCCCTGCCCAGGGACCACCGACCCCCCCGCCGGGAGGTAAGCTGGCCAG
CGGTCGTTTCGTGTCTGTCTCTGTCTTTGTGCGTGTTTGTGCCGGCATCTAATGTTTGCGCCTGCGTCTG
TACTAGTTAGCTAACTAGCTCTGTATCTGGCGGACCCGTGGTGGAACTGACGAGTTCTGAACACCCGGCC
GCAACCCTGGGAGACGTCCCAGGGACTTTGGGGGCCGTTTTTGTGGCCCGACCTGAGGAAGGGAGTCGAT
GTGGAATCCGACCCCGTCAGGATATGTGGTTCTGGTAGGAGACGAGAACCTAAAACAGTTCCCGCCTCCG
TCTGAATTTTTGCTTTCGGTTTGGAACCGAAGCCGCGCGTCTTGTCTGCTGCAGCGCTGCAGCATCGTTC
TGTGTTGTCTCTGTCTGACTGTGTTTCTGTATTTGTCTGAAAATTAGGGCCAGACTGTTACCACTCCCTT
AAGTTTGACCTTAGGTCACTGGAAAGATGTCGAGCGGATCGCTCACAACCAGTCGGTAGATGTCAAGAAG
AGACGTTGGGTTACCTTCTGCTCTGCAGAATGGCCAACCTTTAACGTCGGATGGCCGCGAGACGGCACCT
TTAACCGAGACCTCATCACCCAGGTTAAGATCAAGGTCTTTTCACCTGGCCCGCATGGACACCCAGACCA
GGTCCCCTACATCGTGACCTGGGAAGCCTTGGCTTTTGACCCCCCTCCCTGGGTCAAGCCCTTTGTACAC
CCTAAGCCTCCGCCTCCTCTTCCTCCATCCGCCCCGTCTCTCCCCCTTGAACCTCCTCGTTCGACCCCGC
CTCGATCCTCCCTTTATCCAGCCCTCACTCCTTCTCTAGGCGCCGGAATTCGTTAACCTCGAGAGATCCG
CGGCCGCTGATCCGCTAGAGTCGACCTGCAGCCCAAGCTAATTCGCATGGTCGACTACCAGAGGAGAGGA
ACGTGTGTCCAGTGTCCCGATCCCTGCGGAGCTAGTAGCTGAGAGCTCTGTGCCCTGGGCACCTTGCAGC
CCTGCACCTGCCTGCCACTTCCCCACCGAGGCCATGGGCCCAGGAGTTCTGCTGCTCCTGCTGGTGGCCA
CAGCTTGGCATGGTCAGGGAATCCCAGTGATAGAGCCCAGTGTCCCCGAGCTGGTCGTGAAGCCAGGAGC
AACGGTGACCTTGCGATGTGTGGGCAATGGCAGCGTGGAATGGGATGGCCCCCCATCACCTCACTGGACC
CTGTACTCTGATGGCTCCAGCAGCATCCTCAGCACCAACAACGCTACCTTCCAAAACACGGGGACCTATC
GCTGCACTGAGCCTGGAGACCCCCTGGGAGGCAGCGCCGCCATCCACCTCTATGTCAAAGACCCTGCCCG
GCCCTGGAACGTGCTAGCACAGGAGGTGGTCGTGTTCGAGGACCAGGACGCACTACTGCCCTGTCTGCTC
ACAGACCCGGTGCTGGAAGCAGGCGTCTCGCTGGTGCGTGTGCGTGGCCGGCCCCTCATGCGCCACACCA
ACTACTCCTTCTCGCCCTGGCATGGCTTCACCATCCACAGGGCCAAGTTCATTCAGAGCCAGGACTATCA
ATGCAGTGCCCTGATGGGTGGCAGGAAGGTGATGTCCATCAGCATCCGGCTGAAAGTGCAGAAAGTCATC
CCAGGGCCCCCAGCCTTGACACTGGTGCCTGCAGAGCTGGTGCGGATTCGAGGGGAGGCTGCCCAGATCG
TGTGCTCAGCCAGCAGCGTTGATGTTAACTTTGATGTCTTCCTCCAACACAACAACACTAAGCTCGCAAT
CCCTCAACAATCTGACTTTCATAATAACCGTTACCAAAAAGTCCTGACCCTCAACCTCGATCAAGTAGAT
TTCCAACATGCCGGCAACTACTCCTGCGTGGCCAGCAACGTGCAGGGCAAGCACTCCACCTCCATGTTCT
TCCGGGTGGTAGAGAGTGCCTACTCGAACTTGAGCTCTGAGCAGAACCTCATCCAGGAGGTGACCGTGGG
GGAGGGGCTCAACCTCAAAGTCATGGTGGAGGCCTACCCAGGCCTGCAAGGTTTTAACTGGACCTACCTG
GGACCCTTTTCTGACCACCAGCCTGAGCCCAAGCTTGCTAATGCTACCACCAAGGACACATACAGGCACA
CCTTCACCCTCTCTCTGCCCCGCCTGAAGCCCTCTGAGGCTGGCCGCTACTCCTTCCTGGCCAGAAACCC
AGGAGGCTGGAGAGCTCTGACGTTTGAGCTCACCCTTCGATACCCCCCAGAGGTAAGCGTCATATGGACA
TTCATCAACGGCTCTGGCACCCTTTTGTGTGCTGCCTCTGGGTACCCCCAGCCCAACGTGACATGGCTGC
AGTGCAGTGGCCACACTGATAGGTGTGATGAGGCCCAAGTGCTGCAGGTCTGGGATGACCCATACCCTGA
GGTCCTGAGCCAGGAGCCCTTCCACAAGGTGACGGTGCAGAGCCTGCTGACTGTTGAGACCTTAGAGCAC
AACCAAACCTACGAGTGCAGGGCCCACAACAGCGTGGGGAGTGGCTCCTGGGCCTTCATACCCATCTCTG
CAGGAGCCCACACGCATCCCCCGGATGAGTTCCTCTTCACACCAGTGGTGGTCGCCTGCATGTCCATCAT
GGCCTTGCTGCTGCTGCTGCTCCTGCTGCTATTGTACAAGTATAAGCAGAAGCCCAAGTACCAGGTCCGC
TGGAAGATCATCGAGAGCTATGAGGGCAACAGTTATACTTTCATCGACCCCACGCAGCTGCCTTACAACG
AGAAGTGGGAGTTCCCCCGGAACAACCTGCAGTTTGGTAAGACCCTCGGAGCTGGAGCCTTTGGGAAGGT
GGTGGAGGCCACGGCCTTTGGTCTGGGCAAGGAGGATGCTGTCCTGAAGGTGGCTGTGAAGATGCTGAAG
TCCACGGCCCATGCTGATGAGAAGGAGGCCCTCATGTCCGAGCTGAAGATCATGAGCCACCTGGGCCAGC
ACGAGAACATCGTCAACCTTCTGGGAGCCTGTACCCATGGAGGCCCTGTACTGGTCATCACGGAGTACTG
TTGCTATGGCGACCTGCTCAACTTTCTGCGAAGGAAGGCTGAGGCCATGCTGGGACCCAGCCTGAGCCCC
GGCCAGGACCCCGAGGGAGGCGTCGACTATAAGAACATCCACCTCGAGAAGAAATATGTCCGCAGGGACA
GTGGCTTCTCCAGCCAGGGTGTGGACACCTATGTGGAGATGAGGCCTGTCTCCACTTCTTCAAATGACTC
CTTCTCTGAGCAAGACCTGGACAAGGAGGATGGACGGCCCCTGGAGCTCCGGGACCTGCTTCACTTCTCC
AGCCAAGTAGCCCAGGGCATGGCCTTCCTCGCTTCCAAGAATTGCATCCACCGGGACGTGGCAGCGCGTA
ACGTGCTGTTGACCAATGGTCATGTGGCCAAGATTGGGGACTTCGGGCTGGCTAGGGACATCATGAATGA
CTCCAACTACATTGTCAAGGGCAATGCCCGCCTGCCTGTGAAGTGGATGGCCCCAGAGAGCATCTTTGAC
TGTGTCTACACGGTTCAGAGCGACGTCTGGTCCTATGGCATCCTCCTCTGGGAGATCTTCTCACTTGGGC
TGAATCCCTACCCTGGCATCCTGGTGAACAGCAAGTTCTATAAACTGGTGAAGGATGGATACCAAATGGC
CCAGCCTGCATTTGCCCCAAAGAATATATACAGCATCATGCAGGCCTGCTGGGCCTTGGAGCCCACCCAC
AGACCCACCTTCCAGCAGATCTGCTCCTTCCTTCAGGAGCAGGCCCAAGAGGACAGGAGAGAGCGGGACT
ATACCAATCTGCCGAGCAGCAGCAGAAGCGGTGGCAGCGGCAGCAGCAGCAGTGAGCTGGAGGAGGAGAG
CTCTAGTGAGCACCTGACCTGCTGCGAGCAAGGGGATATCGCCCAGCCCTTGCTGCAGCCCAACAACTTC
CAGTTCTGCTGAGGAGTTGACGACAGGGAGTACCACTCTCCCCTCCTCCAAACTTCAACTCCTCCATGGA
TGGGGCGACACGGGGAGAACATACAAACTCTGCCTTCGGTCATTTCACTCAACAGCTCGGCCCAGCTCTG
AAACTTGGGAAGGTGAGGGATTCAGGGGAGGTCAGAGGATCAGCGGCCGCCCCTCTCCCTCCCCCCCCCC
TAACGTTACTGGCCGAAGCCGCTTGGAATAAGGCCGGTGTGCGTTTGTCTATATGTTATTTTCCACCATA
TTGCCGTCTTTTGGCAATGTGAGGGCCCGGAAACCTGGCCCTGTCTTCTTGACGAGCATTCCTAGGGGTC
TTTCCCCTCTCGCCAAAGGAATGCAAGGTCTGTTGAATGTCGTGAAGGAAGCAGTTCCTCTGGAAGCTTC
TTGAAGACAAACAACGTCTGTAGCGACCCTTTGCAGGCAGCGGAACCCCCCACCTGGCGACAGGTGCCTC
TGCGGCCAAAAGCCACGTGTATAAGATACACCTGCAAAGGCGGCACAACCCCAGTGCCACGTTGTGAGTT
GGATAGTTGTGGAAAGAGTCAAATGGCTCTCCTCAAGCGTATTCAACAAGGGGCTGAAGGATGCCCAGAA
GGTACCCCATTGTATGGGATCTGATCTGGGGCCTCGGTGCACATGCTTTACATGTGTTTAGTCGAGGTTA
AAAAAACGTCTAGGCCCCCCGAACCACGGGGACGTGGTTTTCCTTTGAAAAACACGATGATAATATGGCC
ACAACCATGGTGAGCAAGGGCGAGGAGCTGTTCACCGGGGTGGTGCCCATCCTGGTCGAGCTGGACGGCG
ACGTAAACGGCCACAAGTTCAGCGTGTCCGGCGAGGGCGAGGGCGATGCCACCTACGGCAAGCTGACCCT
GAAGTTCATCTGCACCACCGGCAAGCTGCCCGTGCCCTGGCCCACCCTCGTGACCACCCTGACCTACGGC
GTGCAGTGCTTCAGCCGCTACCCCGACCACATGAAGCAGCACGACTTCTTCAAGTCCGCCATGCCCGAAG
GCTACGTCCAGGAGCGCACCATCTTCTTCAAGGACGACGGCAACTACAAGACCCGCGCCGAGGTGAAGTT
CGAGGGCGACACCCTGGTGAACCGCATCGAGCTGAAGGGCATCGACTTCAAGGAGGACGGCAACATCCTG
GGGCACAAGCTGGAGTACAACTACAACAGCCACAACGTCTATATCATGGCCGACAAGCAGAAGAACGGCA
TCAAGGTGAACTTCAAGATCCGCCACAACATCGAGGACGGCAGCGTGCAGCTCGCCGACCACTACCAGCA
GAACACCCCCATCGGCGACGGCCCCGTGCTGCTGCCCGACAACCACTACCTGAGCACCCAGTCCGCCCTG
AGCAAAGACCCCAACGAGAAGCGCGATCACATGGTCCTGCTGGAGTTCGTGACCGCCGCCGGGATCACTC
TCGGCATGGACGAGCTGTACAAGTAACTCGAGGGATCCGTCGACCTGCAGCCAAGCTTATCGATAAAATA
AAAGATTTTATTTAGTCTCCAGAAAAAGGGGGGAATGAAAGACCCCACCTGTAGGTTTGGCAAGCTAGCT
TAAGTAACGCCATTTTGCAAGGCATGGAAAATACATAACTGAGAATAGAGAAGTTCAGATCAAGGTTAGG
AACAGAGAGACAGCAGAATATGGGCCAAACAGGATATCTGTGGTAAGCAGTTCCTGCCCCGGCTCAGGGC
CAAGAACAGATGGTCCCCAGATGCGGTCCCGCCCTCAGCAGTTTCTAGAGAACCATCAGATGTTTCCAGG
GTGCCCCAAGGACCTGAAATGACCCTGTGCCTTATTTGAACTAACCAATCAGTTCGCTTCTCGCTTCTGT
TCGCGCGCTTCTGCTCCCCGAGCTCAATAAAAGAGCCCACAACCCCTCACTCGGCGCGCCAGTCCTCCGA
TAGACTGCGTCGCCCGGGTACCCGTGTATCCAATAAACCCTCTTGCAGTTGCATCCGACTTGTGGTCTCG
CTGTTCCTTGGGAGGGTCTCCTCTGAGTGATTGACTACCCGTCAGCGGGGGTCTTTCATGGGTAACAGTT
TCTTGAAGTTGGAGAACAACATTCTGAGGGTAGGAGTCGAATATTAAGTAATCCTGACTCAATTAGCCAC
TGTTTTGAATCCACATACTCCAATACTCCTGAAATAGTTCATTATGGACAGCGCAGAAAGAGCTGGGGAG
AATTGTGAAATTGTTATCCGCTCACAATTCCACACAACATACGAGCCGGAAGCATAAAGTGTAAAGCCTG
GGGTGCCTAATGAGTGAGCTAACTCACATTAATTGCGTTGCGCTCACTGCCCGCTTTCCAGTCGGGAAAC
CTGTCGTGCCAGCTGCATTAATGAATCGGCCAACGCGCGGGGAGAGGCGGTTTGCGTATTGGGCGCTCTT
CCGCTTCCTCGCTCACTGACTCGCTGCGCTCGGTCGTTCGGCTGCGGCGAGCGGTATCAGCTCACTCAAA
GGCGGTAATACGGTTATCCACAGAATCAGGGGATAACGCAGGAAAGAACATGTGAGCAAAAGGCCAGCAA
AAGGCCAGGAACCGTAAAAAGGCCGCGTTGCTGGCGTTTTTCCATAGGCTCCGCCCCCCTGACGAGCATC
ACAAAAATCGACGCTCAAGTCAGAGGTGGCGAAACCCGACAGGACTATAAAGATACCAGGCGTTTCCCCC
TGGAAGCTCCCTCGTGCGCTCTCCTGTTCCGACCCTGCCGCTTACCGGATACCTGTCCGCCTTTCTCCCT
TCGGGAAGCGTGGCGCTTTCTCATAGCTCACGCTGTAGGTATCTCAGTTCGGTGTAGGTCGTTCGCTCCA
AGCTGGGCTGTGTGCACGAACCCCCCGTTCAGCCCGACCGCTGCGCCTTATCCGGTAACTATCGTCTTGA
GTCCAACCCGGTAAGACACGACTTATCGCCACTGGCAGCAGCCACTGGTAACAGGATTAGCAGAGCGAGG
TATGTAGGCGGTGCTACAGAGTTCTTGAAGTGGTGGCCTAACTACGGCTACACTAGAAGAACAGTATTTG
GTATCTGCGCTCTGCTGAAGCCAGTTACCTTCGGAAAAAGAGTTGGTAGCTCTTGATCCGGCAAACAAAC
CACCGCTGGTAGCGGTGGTTTTTTTGTTTGCAAGCAGCAGATTACGCGCAGAAAAAAAGGATCTCAAGAA
GATCCTTTGATCTTTTCTACGGGGTCTGACGCTCAGTGGAACGAAAACTCACGTTAAGGGATTTTGGTCA
TGAGATTATCAAAAAGGATCTTCACCTAGATCCTTTTAAATTAAAAATGAAGTTTTAAATCAATCTAAAG
TATATATGAGTAAACTTGGTCTGACAGTTACCAATGCTTAATCAGTGAGGCACCTATCTCAGCGATCTGT
CTATTTCGTTCATCCATAGTTGCCTGACTCCCCGTCGTGTAGATAACTACGATACGGGAGGGCTTACCAT
CTGGCCCCAGTGCTGCAATGATACCGCGAGACCCACGCTCACCGGCTCCAGATTTATCAGCAATAAACCA
GCCAGCCGGAAGGGCCGAGCGCAGAAGTGGTCCTGCAACTTTATCCGCCTCCATCCAGTCTATTAATTGT
TGCCGGGAAGCTAGAGTAAGTAGTTCGCCAGTTAATAGTTTGCGCAACGTTGTTGCCATTGCTACAGGCA
TCGTGGTGTCACGCTCGTCGTTTGGTATGGCTTCATTCAGCTCCGGTTCCCAACGATCAAGGCGAGTTAC
ATGATCCCCCATGTTGTGCAAAAAAGCGGTTAGCTCCTTCGGTCCTCCGATCGTTGTCAGAAGTAAGTTG
GCCGCAGTGTTATCACTCATGGTTATGGCAGCACTGCATAATTCTCTTACTGTCATGCCATCCGTAAGAT
GCTTTTCTGTGACTGGTGAGTACTCAACCAAGTCATTCTGAGAATAGTGTATGCGGCGACCGAGTTGCTC
TTGCCCGGCGTCAATACGGGATAATACCGCGCCACATAGCAGAACTTTAAAAGTGCTCATCATTGGAAAA
CGTTCTTCGGGGCGAAAACTCTCAAGGATCTTACCGCTGTTGAGATCCAGTTCGATGTAACCCACTCGTG
CACCCAACTGATCTTCAGCATCTTTTACTTTCACCAGCGTTTCTGGGTGAGCAAAAACAGGAAGGCAAAA
TGCCGCAAAAAAGGGAATAAGGGCGACACGGAAATGTTGAATACTCATACTCTTCCTTTTTCAATATTAT
TGAAGCATTTATCAGGGTTATTGTCTCATGAGCGGATACATATTTGAATGTATTTAGAAAAATAAACAAA
TAGGGGTTCCGCGCACATTTCCCCGAAAAGTGCCACCTGACGTCTAAGAAACCATTATTATCATGACATT
AACCTATAAAAATAGGCGTATCACGAGGCCCTTTCGTCTCGCGCGTTTCGGTGATGACGGTGAAAACCTC
TGACACATGCAGCTCCCGGAGACGGTCACAGCTTGTCTGTAAGCGGATGCCGGGAGCAGACAAGCCCGTC
AGGGCGCGTCAGCGGGTGTTGGCGGGTGTCGGGGCTGGCTTAACTATGCGGCATCAGAGCAGATTGTACT
GAGAGTGCACCATATGCGGTGTGAAATACCGCACAGATGCGTAAGGAGAAAATACCGCATCAGGCGCCAT
TCGCCATTCAGGCTGCGCAACTGTTGGGAAGGGCGATCGGTGCGGGCCTCTTCGCTATTACGCCAGCTGG
CGAAAGGGGGATGTGCTGCAAGGCGATTAAGTTGGGTAACGCCAGGGTTTTCCCAGTCACGACGTTGTAA
AACGACGGCGCAAGGAATGGTGCATGCAAGGAGATGGCGCCCAACAGTCCCCCGGCCACGGGGCCTGCCA
CCATACCCACGCCGAAACAAGCGCTCATGAGCCCGAAGTGGCGAGCCCGATCTTCCCCATCGGTGATGTC
GGCGATATAGGCGCCAGCAACCGCACCTGTGGCGCCGGTGATGCCGGCCACGATGCGTCCGGCGTAGAGG
CGATTAGTCCAATTTGTTAAAGACAGGATAT
